>Addgene plasmid #113594 | PE_13: Plux_lac_tet_bD | addgene full sequence | sequence record 222608 | Addgene NGS Result
AGTGCGCTCGAGCTTCCCAACCTTACCAGAGGGCGCCCCAGCTGGCAATTCCGACGTCTGTGTGGATCCC
TATCAGTGATAGAGATTCACACAGGGCCCTCGGACACCGAGGAGAATGTCAAGAGGCGAACACACAACGT
CTTGGAGCGCCAGAGGAGGAACGAGCTAAAACGGAGCTTTTTTGCCCTGCGTGACCAGATCCCGGAGTTG
GAAAACAATGAAAAGGCCCCCAAGGTAGTTATCCTTAAAAAAGCCACAGCATACATCCTGTCCGTCCAAG
CAGAGGAGCAAAAGCTCATTTCTGAAGAGGACTTGTTGCGGAAACGACGAGAACAGTTGAAACACAAACT
TGAACAGCTACGGAACTCTTGTGCGTAAGGAAAAGTAAGGAAAACGATTCCTTCTAACAGAAATGTCCTG
AGCAATCACCTATGAACTGTCGAACCTGTAGGATCGTACAGTCTGACATGTGAGCGCTCACAATTTAAAT
TGAGCACATCCCTATCAGTGATAGAGATGCATGCCACTTAAAAAGGAGATCAACAATGAAAGCAATTTTC
GTACTGAAACATCTTAATCATGCTAAGGAGAAATACTAGTATGCGTAAAGGCGAAGAGCTGTTCACTGGT
GTCGTCCCTATTCTGGTGGAACTGGATGGTGATGTCAACGGTCATAAGTTTTCCGTGCGTGGCGAGGGTG
AAGGTGACGCAACTAATGGTAAACTGACGCTGAAGTTCATCTGTACTACTGGTAAACTGCCGGTACCTTG
GCCGACTCTGGTAACGACGCTGACTTATGGTGTTCAGTGCTTTGCTCGTTATCCGGACCATATGAAGCAG
CATGACTTCTTCAAGTCCGCCATGCCGGAAGGCTATGTGCAGGAACGCACGATTTCCTTTAAGGATGACG
GCACGTACAAAACGCGTGCGGAAGTGAAATTTGAAGGCGATACCCTGGTAAACCGCATTGAGCTGAAAGG
CATTGACTTTAAAGAAGACGGCAATATCCTGGGCCATAAGCTGGAATACAATTTTAACAGCCACAATGTT
TACATCACCGCCGATAAACAAAAAAATGGCATTAAAGCGAATTTTAAAATTCGCCACAACGTGGAGGATG
GCAGCGTGCAGCTGGCTGATCACTACCAGCAAAACACTCCAATCGGTGATGGTCCTGTTCTGCTGCCAGA
CAATCACTATCTGAGCTACCAAAGCGTTCTGTCTAAAGATCCGAACGAGAAACGCGATCATATGGTTCTG
CTGGAGTTCGTAACCGCAGCGGGCATCACGCATGGTATGGATGAACTGTACAAATGATGAAGCTTCCCCT
ACGTGCTGCTGAAGTTGCCCGCAACAGAGAGTGGAACCAACCGGTGATACCACGATACTATGACTGAGAG
TCAACGCCATGAGCGGCCTCATTTCTTATTCTGAGTTACAACAGTCCGCACCGCTGTCTCACACTGGCTC
ACCTTCGGGTGGGCCTTTCTGCGTTTATATACTAGAGAGAGAATATAAAAAGCCAGATTATTAATCCGGC
TTTTTTATTATTTCCTAGCTAGCCGGGGAAATGTGCGCGGAACCCCTATTTGTTTATTTTTCTAAATACA
TTCAAATATGTATCCGCTCATGAATTAATTCTTAGAAAAACTCATCGAGCATCAAATGAAACTGCAATTT
ATTCATATCAGGATTATCAATACCATATTTTTGAAAAAGCCGTTTCTGTAATGAAGGAGAAAACTCACCG
AGGCAGTTCCATAGGATGGCAAGATCCTGGTATCGGTCTGCGATTCCGACTCGTCCAACATCAATACAAC
CTATTAATTTCCCCTCGTCAAAAATAAGGTTATCAAGTGAGAAATCACCATGAGTGACGACTGAATCCGG
TGAGAATGGCAAAAGTTTATGCATTTCTTTCCAGACTTGTTCAACAGGCCAGCCATTACGCTCGTCATCA
AAATCACTCGCATCAACCAAACCGTTATTCATTCGTGATTGCGCCTGAGCGAGACGAAATACGCGATCGC
TGTTAAAAGGACAATTACAAACAGGAATCGAATGCAACCGGCGCAGGAACACTGCCAGCGCATCAACAAT
ATTTTCACCTGAATCAGGATATTCTTCTAATACCTGGAATGCTGTTTTCCCGGGGATCGCAGTGGTGAGT
AACCATGCATCATCAGGAGTACGGATAAAATGCTTGATGGTCGGAAGAGGCATAAATTCCGTCAGCCAGT
TTAGTCTGACCATCTCATCTGTAACATCATTGGCAACGCTACCTTTGCCATGTTTCAGAAACAACTCTGG
CGCATCGGGCTTCCCATACAATCGATAGATTGTCGCACCTGATTGCCCGACATTATCGCGAGCCCATTTA
TACCCATATAAATCAGCATCCATGCTGGAATTTAATCGCGGCCTAGAGCAAGACGTTTCCCGTTGAATAT
GGCTCATAACACCCCTTGTATTACTGTTTATGTAAGCAGACAGTTTTATTGTTCATGACCAAAATCCCTT
AACGTGAGTTTTCGTTCCACTGAGCGTCAGACCCCGTAGAAAAGATCAAAGGATCTTCTTGAGATCCTTT
TTTTCTGCGCGTAATCTGCTGCTTGCAAACAAAAAAACCACCGCTACCAGCGGTGGTTTGTTTGCCGGAT
CAAGAGCTACCAACTCTTTTTCCGAAGGTAACTGGCTTCAGCAGAGCGCAGATACCAAATACTGTCCTTC
TAGTGTAGCCGTAGTTAGGCCACCACTTCAAGAACTCTGTAGCACCGCCTACATACCTCGCTCTGCTAAT
CCTGTTACCAGTGGCTGCTGCCAGTGGCGATAAGTCGTGTCTTACCGGGTTGGACTCAAGACGATAGTTA
CCGGATAAGGCGCAGCGGTCGGGCTGAACGGGGGGTTCGTGCACACAGCCCAGCTTGGAGCGAACGACCT
ACACCGAACTGAGATACCTACAGCGTGAGCTATGAGAAAGCGCCACGCTTCCCGAAGGGAGAAAGGCGGA
CAGGTATCCGGTAAGCGGCAGGGTCGGAACAGGAGAGCGCACGAGGGAGCTTCCAGGGGGAAACGCCTGG
TATCTTTATAGTCCTGTCGGGTTTCGCCACCTCTGACTTGAGCGTCGATTTTTGTGATGCTCGTCAGGGG
GGCGGAGCCTATGGAAAAACGCCAGCAACGCGGCCTTTTTACGGTTCCTGGCCTTTTGCTGGCCTTTTGC
TCACATGTTCTTTCCTGCGTTATCCCCTGATTCTGTGGATAACCGTATTACCGCCTTTGAGTGAGCTGAT
ACCGCTCGCCGCAGCCGAACGACCGAGCGCAGCGAGTCAGTGAGCGAGGAAGCGGAAGAGCGCCTGATGC
GGTATTTTCTCCTTACGCATCTGTGCGGTATTTCACACCGCAATGGTGCACTCTCAGTACAATCTGCTCT
GATGCCGCATAGTTAAGCCAGTATACACTCCGCTATCGCTACGTGACTGGGTCATGGCTGCGCCCCGACA
CCCGCCAACACCCGCTGACGCGCCCTGACGGGCTTGTCTGCTCCCGGCATCCGCTTACAGACAAGCTGTG
ACCGTCTCCGGGAGCTGCATGTGTCAGAGGTTTTCACCGTCATCACCGAAACGCGCGAGGCAGCTGCGGT
AAAGCTCATCAGCGTGGTCGTGAAGCGATTCACAGATGTCTGCCTGTTCATCCGCGTCCAGCTCGTTGAG
TTTCTCCAGAAGCGTTAATGTCTGGCTTCTGATAAAGCGGGCCATGTTAAGGGCGGTTTTTTCCTGTTTG
GTCACTGATGCCTCCGTGTAAGGGGGATTTCTGTTCATGGGGGTAATGATACCGATGAAACGAGAGAGGA
TGCTCACGATACGGGTTACTGATGATGAACATGCCCGGTTACTGGAACGTTGTGAGGGTAAACAACTGGC
GGTATGGATGCGGCGGGACCAGAGCTC
Features (pLannotate 1.2.2; 13 found; start..end, strand, type, name):
     67..87      +  promoter       PLtetO-1 promoter (fragment): modified phage lambda PL promoter with tet operator sites (Lutz and Bujard, 1997)
    100..318     +  CDS            N-MYC2 (fragment): MYC2_MARMO - Protein inferred from homology: Swiss-Prot protein existence level 3. From Marmota monax (Woodchuck).
    286..315     +  CDS            Myc: Myc (human c-Myc proto-oncogene) epitope tag
    469..485     -  protein_bind   lac operator (symmetric) (fragment): The lac repressor binds to the lac operator to inhibit transcription in E. coli. This inhibition can be relieved by adding lactose or isopropyl-β-D-thiogalactopyranoside (IPTG). The symmetric lac operator was optimized for tight binding of lac repressor. lac repressor encoded by lacI
    496..518     +  promoter       PLtetO-1 promoter (fragment): modified phage lambda PL promoter with tet operator sites (Lutz and Bujard, 1997)
    601..1314    +  CDS            superfolder GFP: GFP variant that folds robustly even when fused to poorly folded proteins (Pédelacq et al., 2006)
   1466..1493    +  terminator     T7Te terminator: phage T7 early transcription terminator
   1576..1633    +  promoter       AmpR promoter (fragment): bla
   1642..2457    -  CDS            KanR: aminoglycoside phosphotransferase; aph(3')-Ia; confers resistance to kanamycin in bacteria or G418 (Geneticin®) in eukaryotes
   2579..3167    +  rep_origin     ori: high-copy-number ColE1/pMB1/pBR322/pUC origin of replication
   3353..3492    -  misc_feature   bom: basis of mobility region from pBR322
   3594..3785    -  CDS            rop: Rop protein, which maintains plasmids at low copy number; rop
   3826..3936    +  CDS            mbeC (fragment): MBEC_ECOLX - Experimental evidence at protein level: Swiss-Prot protein existence level 1. Required for efficient mobilization of ColE1 plasmid and is thus essential to promote the specific transfer of the plasmid during conjugation. Probably functions by inducing DNA bending, helping the MbeA relaxase to melt the DNA around the nic site and cleave the phosphodiester bond. Binds specifically double-stranded DNA (dsDNA) containing the ColE1 oriT but does not recognize the inverted repeat (IR). From Escherichia coli.
