[The description below was written by a language model from this plasmid's Addgene catalogue record and pLannotate feature annotations shown in this document.]
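Description:
PE_13: Plux_lac_tet_bD is a small bacterial expression plasmid (about 3.9–4.0 kb) that carries a synthetic hybrid promoter as its insert. It comes from a study on tuning the dynamic range of bacterial promoters controlled by ligand-inducible transcription factors. It is built on a pMB1-type backbone that retains rop, and the feature table also detects the pBR322 bom region and a fragment of mbeC. Rop normally moderates the copy number of ColE1/pMB1 replicons, although the catalogue entry lists the plasmid as high copy. Selection in E. coli is by kanamycin, through an aph(3')-Ia (KanR) gene.

The insert is the promoter itself, which accounts for only some 85 bp according to the recorded sizes. Its name indicates a composite design combining lux, lac and tet regulatory elements. In line with this, the annotation finds a symmetric lac operator fragment and a tet operator-containing PLtetO-1 fragment immediately upstream of a superfolder GFP coding sequence, which is followed by the T7Te terminator. No lux box is annotated, and the record does not spell out the exact operator arrangement or what the "bD" suffix means. The layout suggests that sfGFP fluorescence reports promoter output in response to the corresponding regulators and inducers. No regulator genes (LuxR, LacI or TetR) are annotated on this plasmid, so they would presumably be supplied from elsewhere.

Upstream of the promoter lies a short region annotated as a Myc epitope tag. The broader N-MYC2 hit over this region is probably just a homology match to the tag. The depositor notes that a tet operator rather than a lac operator sits between rop and myc, matching the PLtetO-1 fragment annotated there, and that this change is not known to affect function.
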