Addgene plasmid #113594: PE_13: Plux_lac_tet_bD
Purpose: PE_13: Plux_lac_tet_bD
Depositing lab: Matthew Bennett. Depositing organization: Rice University. Publication: Tuning the dynamic range of bacterial promoters regulated by ligand-inducible transcription factors. Chen Y, Ho JML, Shis DL, Gupta C, Long J, Wagner DS, Ott W, Josic K, Bennett MR. Nat Commun. 2018 Jan 4;9(1):64. doi: 10.1038/s41467-017-02473-5. PubMed 29302024.
Backbone
  Vector backbone: pmb1, +ROP
  Backbone size w/o insert (bp): 3886
  Total vector size (bp): 3971
  Vector type: Bacterial Expression
Growth in bacteria
  Bacterial resistance: Kanamycin, 50 μg/mL
  Growth temperature: 37°C
  Growth strain: DH5alpha
  Copy number: High Copy
Gene/Insert
  Gene/Insert name: Hybrid Promoter : Plux_lac_tet_bD
  Promoter: Hybrid Promoter : Plux_lac_tet_bD
  Cloning method: Gateway Cloning
  Sequencing primers: 5′ CATTTCTGAAGAGGACTTGTTGCG; 3′ CTTCACCCTCGCCACGCACG
Terms and licenses: Academic/Nonprofit Terms; Industry Terms: Not Available to Industry
Depositor comments: Note: Plasmid contains a tet operator instead of a lac operator between rop and myc. This change is not known to affect plasmid function.
How to cite: PE_13: Plux_lac_tet_bD was a gift from Matthew Bennett (Addgene plasmid # 113594 ; http://n2t.net/addgene:113594 ; RRID:Addgene_113594)
