>Addgene plasmid #113594 | PE_13: Plux_lac_tet_bD | depositor partial sequence | sequence record 214442 | Plux_lac_tet_bD
TCGAACCTGTAGGATCGTACAGTCTGACATGTGAGCGCTCACAATTTAAATTGAGCACATCCCTATCAGT
GATAGAGATGCATGC
