>Addgene plasmid #113594 | PE_13: Plux_lac_tet_bD | depositor partial sequence | sequence record 214443 | sfYFP
ATGCGTAAAGGCGAAGAGCTGTTCACTGGTGTCGTCCCTATTCTGGTGGAACTGGATGGTGATGTCAACG
GTCATAAGTTTTCCGTGCGTGGCGAGGGTGAAGGTGACGCAACTAATGGTAAACTGACGCTGAAGTTCAT
CTGTACTACTGGTAAACTGCCGGTACCTTGGCCGACTCTGGTAACGACGCTGACTTATGGTGTTCAGTGC
TTTGCTCGTTATCCGGACCATATGAAGCAGCATGACTTCTTCAAGTCCGCCATGCCGGAAGGCTATGTGC
AGGAACGCACGATTTCCTTTAAGGATGACGGCACGTACAAAACGCGTGCGGAAGTGAAATTTGAAGGCGA
TACCCTGGTAAACCGCATTGAGCTGAAAGGCATTGACTTTAAAGAAGACGGCAATATCCTGGGCCATAAG
CTGGAATACAATTTTAACAGCCACAATGTTTACATCACCGCCGATAAACAAAAAAATGGCATTAAAGCGA
ATTTTAAAATTCGCCACAACGTGGAGGATGGCAGCGTGCAGCTGGCTGATCACTACCAGCAAAACACTCC
AATCGGTGATGGTCCTGTTCTGCTGCCAGACAATCACTATCTGAGCTACCAAAGCGTTCTGTCTAAAGAT
CCGAACGAGAAACGCGATCATATGGTTCTGCTGGAGTTCGTAACCGCAGCGGGCATCACGCATGGTATGG
ATGAACTGTACAAATGATGA
